Addgene plasmid #18845: pAG416GPD-Cerulean-YPT6
Depositing lab: Susan Lindquist. Depositing organization: Whitehead Institute for Biomedical Research. Publication: The Parkinson's disease protein alpha-synuclein disrupts cellular Rab homeostasis. Gitler AD, Bevis BJ, Shorter J, Strathearn KE, Hamamichi S, Su LJ, Caldwell KA, Caldwell GA, Rochet JC, McCaffery JM, Barlowe C, Lindquist S. Proc Natl Acad Sci U S A. 2008 Jan 8. 105(1):145-50. 10.1073/pnas.0710685105 PubMed 18162536.
Backbone
  Vector backbone: pAG416GPD
  Backbone manufacturer: pRS416
  Backbone size w/o insert (bp): 7497
  Vector type: Yeast Expression
Growth in bacteria
  Bacterial resistance: Ampicillin, 100 μg/mL
  Growth temperature: 37°C
  Growth strain: DH5alpha
  Copy number: Unknown
Gene/Insert
  Gene/Insert name: YPT6
  Species: S. cerevisiae (budding yeast)
  Insert size (bp): 647
  Entrez Gene: YPT6 (a.k.a. YLR262C)
  Tag / fusion protein: Cerulean (N terminal on insert)
  Cloning method: Restriction Enzyme; 5′ cloning site GATEWAY CLONING (not destroyed); 3′ cloning site GATEWAY CLONING (not destroyed)
  Sequencing primers: 5′ EGFP-C
Terms and licenses: Academic/Nonprofit Terms; Industry Terms: Not Available to Industry
How to cite: pAG416GPD-Cerulean-YPT6 was a gift from Susan Lindquist (Addgene plasmid # 18845 ; http://n2t.net/addgene:18845 ; RRID:Addgene_18845)
