[The description below was written by a language model from this plasmid's Addgene catalogue record.]
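Description:
pAG416GPD-Cerulean-YPT6 is a yeast expression plasmid built on the pAG416GPD backbone, a Gateway-compatible derivative of pRS416. The record lists ampicillin resistance for selection in E. coli. It does not spell out the yeast maintenance elements. By the naming convention of the pRS series, "416" denotes a low-copy centromeric (CEN/ARS) vector carrying the URA3 auxotrophic marker, which allows selection in ura3 strains on medium lacking uracil. No feature table is supplied, so these elements are inferred from the backbone name rather than confirmed by annotation. The backbone without insert is recorded as about 7.5 kb.

The payload is the Saccharomyces cerevisiae YPT6 gene (YLR262C), an insert of roughly 650 bp encoding a Rab-family small GTPase. It is fused at its N terminus to Cerulean, a cyan fluorescent protein variant. Placing the tag at the N terminus suits Rab proteins, because their C-terminal cysteine motifs must remain free for the prenylation that anchors them to membranes. The "GPD" in the plasmid name indicates the strong constitutive glyceraldehyde-3-phosphate dehydrogenase promoter, although the record does not list the promoter as a separate field. The open reading frame was introduced by Gateway recombination, so attachment-site sequences are expected to flank it.

The plasmid gives constitutive expression of fluorescently labelled Ypt6 in budding yeast, allowing the protein's localisation to be followed by live-cell microscopy. The associated publication examines how the Parkinson's disease protein alpha-synuclein disrupts cellular Rab homeostasis, which is consistent with use of this construct to track a Rab GTPase in yeast models of alpha-synuclein toxicity.
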