>Addgene plasmid #18845 | pAG416GPD-Cerulean-YPT6 | addgene partial sequence | sequence record 24735 | EGFP-C 5'-CATGGTCCTGCTGGAGTTCGTG-3'
CCCGGCNCTCGGCNGGACGAGCTGTCAGGGTGGACCAGGTGGTGGACATCAAACAAGTTTGTACAAAAAA
GCAGGCTTCCAGCTGACCACCATGAGCAGATCCGGGAAATCATTGACAAAGTACAAAATTGTTTTTTTGG
GAGAACAGGGTGTTGGAAAAACATCGCTGATCACTAGATTTATGTATGATACGTTCGATGATCATTACCA
AGCCACGATTGGTATAGATTTTCTTTCCAAGACCATGTATTTGGATGATAAGACAATTAGATTACAGTTA
TGGGATACAGCAGGTCAGGAAAGATTTAGATCATTAATACCTTCATATATCAGAGATTCGAGAGTTGCTA
TTATCGTTTACGACATTACGAAGAGAAAATCATTTGAATATATTGATAAATGGATAGAAGACGTTAAAAA
TGAAAGAGGTGACGAAAATGTTATATTGTGCATTGTTGGTAACAAAAGTGATTTATCAGATGAAAGGCAA
ATCTCAACCGAAGAGGGAGAGAAAAAAGCAAAACTATTGGGTGCTAAAATCTTTATGGAAACGTCCACAA
AGGCAGGCTATAATGTCAAAGCTTTATTCAAAAAGATTGCCAAATCGCTGCCTGAATTTCAAAACAGCGA
GTCAACTCCTTTGGATAGCGAAAATGCAAATAGTGCAAACCAAAATAAACCGGGAGTCATTGATATNTCT
NCAGCACGGGGANCAGGACCCAAGCGCTTGTCAGTGTNAGCATGGCATCCTCCGGGACCCCCCCNTTCTG
AACANGGGGTCNGGGCCNGGAATTAGTTTGCCCCCTACNTCCCCCCCC
